>Addgene plasmid #42031 | pmyc-GFP-TNRC6A-del.GW-II | depositor full sequence | sequence record 56792 | pmyc-GFP-TNRC6A-del.GW-II sequence 11068 bps
GACGGATCGGGAGATCTCCCGATCCCCTATGGTGCACTCTCAGTACAATCTGCTCTGATGCCGCATAGTT
AAGCCAGTATCTGCTCCCTGCTTGTGTGTTGGAGGTCGCTGAGTAGTGCGCGAGCAAAATTTAAGCTACA
ACAAGGCAAGGCTTGACCGACAATTGCATGAAGAATCTGCTTAGGGTTAGGCGTTTTGCGCTGCTTCGCG
ATGTACGGGCCAGATATACGCGTTGACATTGATTATTGACTAGTTATTAATAGTAATCAATTACGGGGTC
ATTAGTTCATAGCCCATATATGGAGTTCCGCGTTACATAACTTACGGTAAATGGCCCGCCTGGCTGACCG
CCCAACGACCCCCGCCCATTGACGTCAATAATGACGTATGTTCCCATAGTAACGCCAATAGGGACTTTCC
ATTGACGTCAATGGGTGGAGTATTTACGGTAAACTGCCCACTTGGCAGTACATCAAGTGTATCATATGCC
AAGTACGCCCCCTATTGACGTCAATGACGGTAAATGGCCCGCCTGGCATTATGCCCAGTACATGACCTTA
TGGGACTTTCCTACTTGGCAGTACATCTACGTATTAGTCATCGCTATTACCATGGTGATGCGGTTTTGGC
AGTACATCAATGGGCGTGGATAGCGGTTTGACTCACGGGGATTTCCAAGTCTCCACCCCATTGACGTCAA
TGGGAGTTTGTTTTGGCACCAAAATCAACGGGACTTTCCAAAATGTCGTAACAACTCCGCCCCATTGACG
CAAATGGGCGGTAGGCGTGTACGGTGGGAGGTCTATATAAGCAGAGCTCTCTGGCTAACTAGAGAACCCA
CTGCTTACTGGCTTATCGAAATTAATACGACTCACTATAGGGAGACCCAAGCTGGCTAGCCCACCAATGG
AACAAAAACTCATCTCAGAAGAGGATCTGTCCGGCGGCATGGTGAGCAAGGGCGAGGAGCTGTTCACCGG
GGTGGTGCCCATCCTGGTCGAGCTGGACGGCGACGTAAACGGCCACAAGTTCAGCGTGTCCGGCGAGGGC
GAGGGCGATGCCACCTACGGCAAGCTGACCCTGAAGTTCATCTGCACCACCGGCAAGCTGCCCGTGCCCT
GGCCCACCCTCGTGACCACCCTGACCTACGGCGTGCAGTGCTTCAGCCGCTACCCCGACCACATGAAGCA
GCACGACTTCTTCAAGTCCGCCATGCCCGAAGGCTACGTCCAGGAGCGCACCATCTTCTTCAAGGACGAC
GGCAACTACAAGACCCGCGCCGAGGTGAAGTTCGAGGGCGACACCCTGGTGAACCGCATCGAGCTGAAGG
GCATCGACTTCAAGGAGGACGGCAACATCCTGGGGCACAAGCTGGAGTACAACTACAACAGCCACAACGT
CTATATCATGGCCGACAAGCAGAAGAACGGCATCAAGGTGAACTTCAAGATCCGCCACAACATCGAGGAC
GGCAGCGTGCAGCTCGCCGACCACTACCAGCAGAACACCCCCATCGGCGACGGCCCCGTGCTGCTGCCCG
ACAACCACTACCTGAGCACCCAGTCCGCCCTGAGCAAAGACCCCAACGAGAAGCGCGATCACATGGTCCT
GCTGGAGTTCGTGACCGCCGCCGGGATCACTCTCGGCATGGACGAGCTGTACAAGAAGCTTATGGATGCT
GATTCTGCCTCCAGTTCTGAATCAGAGAGAAACATCACTATCATGGCTTCAGGGAACACAGGTGGTGAAA
AAGATGGCCTTCGGAATAGCACTGGACTTGGTTCCCAAAACAAGTTTGTAGTTGGTAGCAGCAGCAATAA
TGTGGGCCATGGAAGTAGTACTGGGCCATGGGGTTTTTCCCATGGAGCCATAATAAGCACATGTCAGGTC
TCTGTGGATGCTCCTGAAAGCAAATCTGAAAGTAGCAACAATAGAATGAATGCTTGGGGCACTGTAAGTT
CTTCATCAAATGGAGGGTTAAATCCAAGCACTTTGAATTCAGCTAGCAACCATGGTGCCTGGCCAGTATT
AGAGAACAATGGACTTGCCCTAAAAGGGCCTGTAGGGAGTGGTAGTTCTGGCATTAATATTCAGTGCAGT
ACTATAGGCCAGATGCCTAACAATCAGAGTATTAACTCTAAAGTGAGTGGTGGTTCTACCCATGGTACCT
GGGGAAGCCTTCAGGAAACTTGTGAATCTGAAGTAAGTGGTACACAGAAGGTTTCATTCAGTGGTCAACC
TCAAAATATTACCACTGAAATGACTGGACCAAATAACACTACTAACTTTATGACCTCTAGTTTACCAAAC
TCCGGTTCAGTGCAGAATAATGAGCTGCCTAGTAGTAACACAGGGGCCTGGCGTGTGAGCACAATGAATC
ATCCTCAGATGCAGGCTCCATCAGGTATGAATGGCACTTCCCTTTCTCACCTTAGCAATGGAGAGTCAAA
AAGTGGAGGCTCTTATGGTACTACATGGGGTGCCTATGGTTCTAATTACTCTGGAGACAAATGTTCAGGC
CCTAATGGCCAAGCTAATGGTGACACTGTGAATGCAACTCTAATGCAGCCTGGCGTAAATGGTCCTATGG
GCACTAACTTTCAAGTTAACACAAACAAAGGAGGTGGTGTGTGGGAATCTGGTGCAGCAAACTCCCAGAG
TACATCATGGGGAAGTGGAAATGGCGCAAATTCTGGAGGAAGTCGAAGAGGATGGGGAACCCCTGCACAA
AACACTGGCACTAATTTACCCAGCGTTGAGTGGAACAAACTGCCTAGCAATCAGCATTCCAATGATAGTG
CAAATGGCAATGGTAAGACGTTTACAAATGGATGGAAATCTACTGAGGAAGAGGATCAGGGTTCTGCCAC
ATCTCAGACAAATGAGCAAAGCAGTGTGTGGGCCAAAACAGGAGGTACAGTGGAGAGCGATGGTAGTACA
GAAAGCACTGGACGCCTTGAGGAAAAAGGAACTGGGGAAAGTCAGAGTAGAGACAGAAGAAAAATTGATC
AGCACACATTACTCCAAAGCATTGTAAACAGAACTGACTTAGATCCACGTGTCCTGTCCAACTCTGGTTG
GGGACAGACTCCTATTAAGCAGAATACTGCCTGGGATACAGAAACATCACCTAGAGGGGAACGAAAGACT
GACAATGGGACAGAGGCCTGGGGAAGCTCTGCAACACAGACTTTTAACTCAGGGGCATGTATAGATAAGA
CTAGCCCTAATGGTAATGATACCTCATCTGTATCAGGGTGGGGCGATCCCAAACCTGCTCTGAGGTGGGG
AGATTCCAAAGGCTCAAACTGCCAGGGGGGGTGGGAAGATGATTCTGCTGCTACAGGAATGGTCAAGAGC
AATCAGTGGGGGAATTGCAAAGAGGAGAAGGCTGCATGGAATGACTCGCAAAAGAATAAACAGGGATGGG
GTGATGGACAAAAATCAAGCCAAGGGTGGTCTGTTTCTGCCAGTGATAACTGGGGAGAAACTTCAAGGAA
TAACCATTGGGGTGAGGCCAATAAGAAATCCAGCTCAGGAGGTAGTGACAGTGACAGGTCCGTTTCCGGT
TGGAACGAACTTGGTAAAACTAGTTCTTTCACTTGGGGAAACAACATAAATCCAAATAATTCATCAGGAT
GGGATGAATCTTCTAAACCTACTCCTTCCCAGGGATGGGGAGACCCTCCAAAGTCTAATCAGTCTCTAGG
TTGGGGAGATTCGTCAAAGCCAGTCAGCTCTCCAGACTGGAACAAGCAACAAGACATTGTTGGATCTTGG
GGAATCCCACCAGCTACAGGCAAACCTCCTGGTACAGTCCCAAATGGCAACAGCCGTTCAGACCAGCAAG
CACAGGTACATCAGCTGCTAACGCCTGCAAGTGCCATCTCAAACAAAGAGGCAAGCAGTGGCTCTGGCTG
GGGTGAGCCCTGGGGGGAGCCTTCTACTCCAGCCACAACTGTGGATAATGGTACTTCAGCATGGGGTAAG
CCCATAGACAGTGGTCCCAGCTGGGGGGAACCCATTGCTGCGGCATCCAGCACATCCACGTGGGGCTCCA
GCTCTGTTGGTCCACAAGCATTAAGCAAATCTGGGCCAAAATCTATGCAAGATGGCTGGTGTGGTGATGA
TATGCCATTGCCTGGAAATCGCCCCACTGGCTGGGAAGAGGAAGAGGATGTGGAGATTGGAATGTGGAAT
AGTAATTCATCTCAAGAGCTTAACTCATCTTTAAATTGGCCACCATATACAAAGAAAATGTCATCGAAGG
GTCTGAGTGGCAAAAAAAGGAGAAGGGAAAGGGGAATGATGAAAGGTGGAAACAAACAAGAAGAAGCGTG
GATAAATCCATTTGTTAAACAGTTTTCAAACATCAGTTTTTCGAGAGACTCACCAGAGGAAAATGTACAA
AGCAATAAGATGGACCTTTCTGGAGGAATGTTACAAGACAAACGAATGGAGATAGATAAACATAGCCTAA
ATATTGGTGATTACAATCGAACGGTCGGGAAAGGCCCTGGTTCTCGGCCTCAGATTTCCAAAGAGTCTTC
CATGGAGCGCAATCCTTATTTTGATAAGGATGGCATTGTAGCAGATGAATCCCAAAACATGCAGTTTATG
TCCAGTCAAAGCATGAAGCTTCCCCCTTCAAATAGTGCACTACCTAACCAGGCCCTTGGCTCCATAGCAG
GGCTGGGTATGCAAAACTTGAATTCTGTTAGACAGAATGGCAATCCCAGTATGTTTGGTGTTGGAAACAC
AGCAGCACAACCCCGGGGCATGCAGCAGCCTCCAGCACAACCTCTTAGTTCATCTCAGCCTAATCTCCGT
GCTCAAGTGCCTCCTCCATTACTCTCCCCTCAGGTTCCAGTTTCATTGCTGAAGTATGCACCAAACAACG
GTGGCCTGAATCCACTCTTTGGCCCTCAACAGGTAGCCATGCTGAACCAGCTATCCCAGCTAAACCAGCT
TTCTCAGATCTCCCAGTTACAGCGATTGTTAGCGCAGCAGCAAAGGGCGCAGAGTCAGAGAAGCGTGCCT
TCTGGGAACCGGCCGCAGCAAGACCAGCAGGGTCGACCTCTTAGTGTGCAGCAGCAAATGATGCAACAAT
CTCGTCAACTTGATCCAAACCTGTTGGTGAAGCAGCAGACTCCACCATCTCAGCAGCAGCCACTCCATCA
GCCAGCCATGAAGTCTTTCCTTGACAATGTCATGCCCCACACTACACCTGAGCTGCAAAAAGGGCCATCA
CCAATAAATGCTTTCAGCAACTTCCCTATAGGCTTGAACTCAAACTTGAATGTAAATATGGATATGAACA
GTATTAAAGAGCCACAGTCAAGACTAAGGAAGTGGACGACAGTGGACAGCATTTCTGTGAACACATCTTT
GGATCAAAACTCCAGCAAACATGGTGCTATTTCAAGTGGTTTCAGGCTGGAAGAGTCTCCATTTGTTCCC
TATGACTTTATGAACAGCAGTACTTCACCAGCCAGTCCTCCAGGTTCAATAGGAGATGGCTGGCCACGTG
CCAAATCGCCTAACGGCTCTAGCAGTGTTAATTGGCCACCAGAATTTCGTCCTGGTGAGCCATGGAAAGG
TTATCCAAACATTGACCCTGAAACTGACCCTTACGTCACTCCTGGCAGTGTCATAAACAATCTTTCAATT
AATACTGTGCGGGAAGTTGACCACCTCAGGGACAGGAACAGTGGGTCATCCTCATCCTTGAACACCACGC
TGCCTTCAACTAGTGCCTGGTCATCCATTCGTGCCTCCAACTACAACGTTCCCCTCAGCAGTACAGCACA
AAGCACTTCAGCCAGAAATAGTGATTCCAAATTGACATGGTCTCCTGGTTCAGTTACAAACACCTCTCTG
GCTCATGAGCTGTGGAAGGTCCCTTTGCCACCTAAAAACATCACTGCTCCGTCCCGCCCACCTCCGGGAC
TGACTGGTCAGAAGCCACCCTTGTCTACGTGGGATAATTCTCCCCTTCGTATAGGTGGAGGATGGGGAAA
TTCTGACGCCAGATATACCCCAGGTTCCAGCTGGGGTGAGAGCAGCTCAGGGAGAATAACAAATTGGCTT
GTTCTAAAAAACCTTACACCTCAGATCGATGGCTCAACTCTGCGCACTCTGTGCATGCAGCACGGCCCGC
TGATCACATTCCACCTGAACCTCCCTCACGGAAATGCTCTGGTCCGCTACAGTTCAAAAGAAGAGGTAGT
GAAGGCACAAAAGTCTCTGCACATGTGTGTACTGGGGAACACTACTATTCTTGCTGAGTTTGCCAGTGAA
GAGGAGATCAGTCGTTTCTTTGCACAAAGCCAGTCTCTGACCCCTTCTCCCGGCTGGCAGTCTCTCGGGT
CCAGCCAGAGCCGGCTGGGCTCCCTCGACTGTTCCCACTCATTCTCCAGCCGGACCGATCTCAATCACTG
GAATGGTGCTGGGCTGTCGGGAACTAACTGTGGAGACCTTCACGGCACTTCACTCTGGGGGACCCCGCAT
TATTCCACAAGCCTGTGGGGTCCCCCAAGCAGCAGCGACCCCCGAGGAATTAGCAGCCCATCTCCCATTA
ACGCTTTTCTTTCTGTTGACCACCTGGGTGGGGGTGGAGAGTCCATGTAATCTAGAGGGCCCGTTTAAAC
CCGCTGATCAGCCTCGACTGTGCCTTCTAGTTGCCAGCCATCTGTTGTTTGCCCCTCCCCCGTGCCTTCC
TTGACCCTGGAAGGTGCCACTCCCACTGTCCTTTCCTAATAAAATGAGGAAATTGCATCGCATTGTCTGA
GTAGGTGTCATTCTATTCTGGGGGGTGGGGTGGGGCAGGACAGCAAGGGGGAGGATTGGGAAGACAATAG
CAGGCATGCTGGGGATGCGGTGGGCTCTATGGCTTCTGAGGCGGAAAGAACCAGCTGGGGCTCTAGGGGG
TATCCCC
[124 nt withheld, positions 6938-7061]
C
[91 nt withheld, positions 7063-7153]
A
[49 nt withheld, positions 7155-7203]
CCTTTGACGTTGGAGTCCACGTTCTTT
[37 nt withheld, positions 7231-7267]
ACCCTATCTCGGTCTATTCTTTTGATTTATAAGGGATTTTGCCGATTTCGGCCTATTGGTTAAAAAATGA
GCTGATTTAACAAAAATTTAACGCGAATTAATTCTGTGGAATGTGTGTCAGTTAGGGTGTGGAAAGTCCC
CAGGCTCCCCAGCAGGCAGAAGTATGCAAAGCATGCATCTCAATTAGTCAGCAACCAGGTGTGGAAAGTC
CCCAGGCTCCCCAGCAGGCAGAAGTATGCAAAGCATGCATCTCAATTAGTCAGCAACCATAGTCCCGCCC
CTAACTCCGCCCATCCCGCCCCTAACTCCGCCCAGTTCCGCCCATTCTCCGCCCCATGGCTGACTAATTT
TTTTTATTTATGCAGAGGCCGAGGCCGCCTCTGCCTCTGAGCTATTCCAGAAGTAGTGAGGAGGCTTTTT
TGGAGGCCTAGGCTTTTGCAAAAAGCTCCCGGGAGCTTGTATATCCATTTTCGGATCTGATCAAGAGACA
GGATGAGGATCGTTTCGCATGATTGAACAAGATGGATTGCACGCAGGTTCTCCGGCCGCTTGGGTGGAGA
GGCTATTCGGCTATGACTGGGCACAACAGACAATCGGCTGCTCTGATGCCGCCGTGTTCCGGCTGTCAGC
GCAGGGGCGCCCGGTTCTTTTTGTCAAGACCGACCTGTCCGGTGCCCTGAATGAACTGCAGGACGAGGCA
GCGCGGCTATCGTGGCTGGCCACGACGGGCGTTCCTTGCGCAGCTGTGCTCGACGTTGTCACTGAAGCGG
GAAGGGACTGGCTGCTATTGGGCGAAGTGCCGGGGCAGGATCTCCTGTCATCTCACCTTGCTCCTGCCGA
GAAAGTATCCATCATGGCTGATGCAATGCGGCGGCTGCATACGCTTGATCCGGCTACCTGCCCATTCGAC
CACCAAGCGAAACATCGCATCGAGCGAGCACGTACTCGGATGGAAGCCGGTCTTGTCGATCAGGATGATC
TGGACGAAGAGCATCAGGGGCTCGCGCCAGCCGAACTGTTCGCCAGGCTCAAGGCGCGCATGCCCGACGG
CGAGGATCTCGTCGTGACCCATGGCGATGCCTGCTTGCCGAATATCATGGTGGAAAATGGCCGCTTTTCT
GGATTCATCGACTGTGGCCGGCTGGGTGTGGCGGACCGCTATCAGGACATAGCGTTGGCTACCCGTGATA
TTGCTGAAGAGCTTGGCGGCGAATGGGCTGACCGCTTCCTCGTGCTTTACGGTATCGCCGCTCCCGATTC
GCAGCGCATCGCCTTCTATCGCCTTCTTGACGAGTTCTTCTGAGCGGGACTCTGGGGTTCGAAATGACCG
ACCAAGCGACGCCCAACCTGCCATCACGAGATTTCGATTCCACCGCCGCCTTCTATGAAAGGTTGGGCTT
CGGAATCGTTTTCCGGGACGCCGGCTGGATGATCCTCCAGCGCGGGGATCTCATGCTGGAGTTCTTCGCC
CACCCCAACTTGTTTATTGCAGCTTATAATGGTTACAAATAAAGCAATAGCATCACAAATTTCACAAATA
AAGCATTTTTTTCACTGCATTCTAGTTGTGGTTTGTCCAAACTCATCAATGTATCTTATCATGTCTGTAT
ACCGTCGACCTCTAGCTAGAGCTTGGCGTAATCATGGTCATAGCTGTTTCCTGTGTGAAATTGTTATCCG
CTCACAATTCCACACAACATACGAGCCGGAAGCATAAAGTGTAAAGCCTGGGGTGCCTAATGAGTGAGCT
AACTCACATTAATTGCGTTGCGCTCACTGCCCGCTTTCCAGTCGGGAAACCTGTCGTGCCAGCTGCATTA
ATGAATCGGCCAACGCGCGGGGAGAGGCGGTTTGCGTATTGGGCGCTCTTCCGCTTCCTCGCTCACTGAC
TCGCTGCGCTCGGTCGTTCGGCTGCGGCGAGCGGTATCAGCTCACTCAAAGGCGGTAATACGGTTATCCA
CAGAATCAGGGGATAACGCAGGAAAGAACATGTGAGCAAAAGGCCAGCAAAAGGCCAGGAACCGTAAAAA
GGCCGCGTTGCTGGCGTTTTTCCATAGGCTCCGCCCCCCTGACGAGCATCACAAAAATCGACGCTCAAGT
CAGAGGTGGCGAAACCCGACAGGACTATAAAGATACCAGGCGTTTCCCCCTGGAAGCTCCCTCGTGCGCT
CTCCTGTTCCGACCCTGCCGCTTACCGGATACCTGTCCGCCTTTCTCCCTTCGGGAAGCGTGGCGCTTTC
TCATAGCTCACGCTGTAGGTATCTCAGTTCGGTGTAGGTCGTTCGCTCCAAGCTGGGCTGTGTGCACGAA
CCCCCCGTTCAGCCCGACCGCTGCGCCTTATCCGGTAACTATCGTCTTGAGTCCAACCCGGTAAGACACG
ACTTATCGCCACTGGCAGCAGCCACTGGTAACAGGATTAGCAGAGCGAGGTATGTAGGCGGTGCTACAGA
GTTCTTGAAGTGGTGGCCTAACTACGGCTACACTAGAAGAACAGTATTTGGTATCTGCGCTCTGCTGAAG
CCAGTTACCTTCGGAAAAAGAGTTGGTAGCTCTTGATCCGGCAAACAAACCACCGCTGGTAGCGGTTTTT
TTGTTTGCAAGCAGCAGATTACGCGCAGAAAAAAAGGATCTCAAGAAGATCCTTTGATCTTTTCTACGGG
GTCTGACGCTCAGTGGAACGAAAACTCACGTTAAGGGATTTTGGTCATGAGATTATCAAAAAGGATCTTC
ACCTAGATCCTTTTAAATTAAAAATGAAGTTTTAAATCAATCTAAAGTATATATGAGTAAACTTGGTCTG
ACAGTTACCAATGCTTAATCAGTGAGGCACCTATCTCAGCGATCTGTCTATTTCGTTCATCCATAGTTGC
CTGACTCCCCGTCGTGTAGATAACTACGATACGGGAGGGCTTACCATCTGGCCCCAGTGCTGCAATGATA
CCGCGAGACCCACGCTCACCGGCTCCAGATTTATCAGCAATAAACCAGCCAGCCGGAAGGGCCGAGCGCA
GAAGTGGTCCTGCAACTTTATCCGCCTCCATCCAGTCTATTAATTGTTGCCGGGAAGCTAGAGTAAGTAG
TTCGCCAGTTAATAGTTTGCGCAACGTTGTTGCCATTGCTACAGGCATCGTGGTGTCACGCTCGTCGTTT
GGTATGGCTTCATTCAGCTCCGGTTCCCAACGATCAAGGCGAGTTACATGATCCCCCATGTTGTGCAAAA
AAGCGGTTAGCTCCTTCGGTCCTCCGATCGTTGTCAGAAGTAAGTTGGCCGCAGTGTTATCACTCATGGT
TATGGCAGCACTGCATAATTCTCTTACTGTCATGCCATCCGTAAGATGCTTTTCTGTGACTGGTGAGTAC
TCAACCAAGTCATTCTGAGAATAGTGTATGCGGCGACCGAGTTGCTCTTGCCCGGCGTCAATACGGGATA
ATACCGCGCCACATAGCAGAACTTTAAAAGTGCTCATCATTGGAAAACGTTCTTCGGGGCGAAAACTCTC
AAGGATCTTACCGCTGTTGAGATCCAGTTCGATGTAACCCACTCGTGCACCCAACTGATCTTCAGCATCT
TTTACTTTCACCAGCGTTTCTGGGTGAGCAAAAACAGGAAGGCAAAATGCCGCAAAAAAGGGAATAAGGG
CGACACGGAAATGTTGAATACTCATACTCTTCCTTTTTCAATATTATTGAAGCATTTATCAGGGTTATTG
TCTCATGAGCGGATACATATTTGAATGTATTTAGAAAAATAAACAAATAGGGGTTCCGCGCACATTTCCC
CGAAAAGTGCCACCTGACGTC
Features (pLannotate 1.2.2; 21 found; start..end, strand, type, name):
     28..80      -  misc_feature   bom (fragment): basis of mobility region from pBR322
    235..614     +  enhancer       CMV enhancer: human cytomegalovirus immediate early enhancer
    615..818     +  promoter       CMV promoter: human cytomegalovirus (CMV) immediate early promoter
    814..847     +  LTR            5' LTR (truncated) (fragment): truncated 5' long terminal repeat (LTR) from HIV-1
    863..881     +  promoter       T7 promoter: promoter for bacteriophage T7 RNA polymerase
    949..1665    +  CDS            EGFP: EGFP is a basic (constitutively fluorescent) green fluorescent protein published in 1996, derived from Aequorea victoria. It is reported to be a rapidly-maturing weak dimer with moderate acid sensitivity.
   1654..6627    +  CDS            TNRC6A (fragment): TNR6A_HUMAN - Also known as CAGH26, KIAA1460, TNRC6. Experimental evidence at protein level: Swiss-Prot protein existence level 1. Plays a role in RNA-mediated gene silencing by both micro- RNAs (miRNAs) and short interfering RNAs (siRNAs). Required for miRNA- dependent repression of translation and for siRNA-dependent endonucleolytic cleavage of complementary mRNAs by argonaute family proteins. As a scaffolding protein, associates with argonaute proteins bound to partially complementary mRNAs, and can simultaneously recruit CCR4-NOT and PAN deadenylase complexes. From Homo sapiens (Human).
   6668..6892    +  polyA_signal   bGH poly(A) signal: bovine growth hormone polyadenylation signal
   6896..6917    +  promoter       SV40 promoter (fragment): SV40 enhancer and early promoter
   6938..7366    +  rep_origin     f1 ori (sequence partly withheld): f1 bacteriophage origin of replication; arrow indicates direction of (+) strand synthesis
   7380..7709    +  promoter       SV40 promoter: SV40 enhancer and early promoter
   7776..8567    +  CDS            neo: KKA2_KLEPN - Also known as kan, nptII. Experimental evidence at protein level: Swiss-Prot protein existence level 1. Resistance to kanamycin, neomycin, paromomycin, ribostamycin, butirosin and gentamicin B. From Klebsiella pneumoniae.
   8591..8749    +  CDS            ble (fragment): BLE_KLEPN - Experimental evidence at protein level: Swiss-Prot protein existence level 1. Binding protein with a strong affinity to the bleomycin family of antibiotics. Binds to CL990; an antimitotic-antibiotic compound. From Klebsiella pneumoniae.
   8744..8865    +  polyA_signal   SV40 poly(A) signal: SV40 polyadenylation signal
   8936..8958    -  protein_bind   lac operator (fragment): The lac repressor binds to the lac operator to inhibit transcription in E. coli. This inhibition can be relieved by adding lactose or isopropyl-β-D-thiogalactopyranoside (IPTG). lac repressor encoded by lacI
   8962..8992    -  promoter       lac promoter: promoter for the E. coli lac operon
   9007..9028    -  protein_bind   CAP binding site: CAP binding activates transcription in the presence of cAMP. E. coli catabolite activator protein
   9041..9133    -  CDS            lacI (fragment): lac repressor; lacI; The lac repressor binds to the lac operator to inhibit transcription in E. coli. This inhibition can be relieved by adding lactose or isopropyl-β-D-thiogalactopyranoside (IPTG).
   9316..9901    -  rep_origin     ori: high-copy-number ColE1/pMB1/pBR322/pUC origin of replication
  10072..10932   -  CDS            AmpR: β-lactamase; bla; confers resistance to ampicillin, carbenicillin, and related antibiotics
  10933..11037   -  promoter       AmpR promoter: bla
