[The description below was written by a language model from this plasmid's Addgene catalogue record and pLannotate feature annotations shown in this document.]
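Description:
pmyc-GFP-TNRC6A-del.GW-II is an 11,068 bp mammalian expression plasmid built on the pcDNA3.1 backbone. It encodes a deletion mutant of human TNRC6A (also called GW182) fused at its N terminus to a Myc epitope and EGFP. In bacteria it replicates from a high-copy ColE1/pUC-type origin and is selected with ampicillin through the β-lactamase gene. An f1 origin is also present. For mammalian cells, an SV40 early promoter drives the neomycin phosphotransferase gene, followed by an SV40 polyadenylation signal, which allows G418 selection of stable transfectants.

The expression cassette uses the human CMV immediate-early enhancer and promoter, with a T7 promoter just downstream. It ends in the bovine growth hormone polyadenylation signal. The annotated EGFP coding sequence runs directly into the TNRC6A coding sequence. The Myc tag listed in the catalogue is not annotated separately in the feature table, so its exact position cannot be confirmed from the annotation. The insert was cloned between NheI and XbaI sites and lacks amino acids 716–772. The construct name implies that this deletion removes the region called GW-II, although the record does not define it further.

TNRC6A is a scaffolding protein that associates with Argonaute proteins and recruits deadenylase complexes during miRNA- and siRNA-mediated silencing. The associated study examined its role in guiding Argonaute for microRNA-mediated silencing in the nucleus. The fluorescent, epitope-tagged mutant is therefore suited to comparing the localisation, protein interactions and silencing activity of TNRC6A lacking this segment with those of the full-length protein. A few short annotations, such as the HIV-1 LTR, ble and lacI fragments, appear to be partial matches to backbone sequence rather than functional elements.
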