Addgene plasmid #42031: pmyc-GFP-TNRC6A-del.GW-II
Depositing lab: Kumiko Ui-Tei. Depositing organization: The University of Tokyo. Publication: Human TNRC6A is an Argonaute-navigator protein for microRNA-mediated gene silencing in the nucleus. Nishi K, Nishi A, Nagasawa T, Ui-Tei K. RNA. 2013 Jan;19(1):17-35. doi: 10.1261/rna.034769.112. Epub 2012 Nov 13. PubMed 23150874.
Backbone
  Vector backbone: pcDNA3.1
  Backbone size w/o insert (bp): 5338
  Total vector size (bp): 11068
  Vector type: Mammalian Expression
  Selectable markers: Neomycin (select with G418)
Growth in bacteria
  Bacterial resistance: Ampicillin, 100 μg/mL
  Growth temperature: 37°C
  Growth strain: DH5alpha
  Copy number: High Copy
Gene/Insert
  Gene/Insert name: TNRC6A (alt name: GW182)
  Species: H. sapiens (human)
  Mutation: deleted aa716-772
  GenBank ID: AAK62026.1
  Entrez Gene: TNRC6A (a.k.a. CAGH26, FAME6, GW1, GW182, TNRC6)
  Promoter: CMV
  Tag / fusion protein: Myc (N terminal on insert); EGFP (N terminal on insert)
  Cloning method: Restriction Enzyme; 5′ cloning site NheI (not destroyed); 3′ cloning site XbaI (not destroyed)
  Sequencing primers: 5′ CGCAAATGGGCGGTAGGCGTG
Terms and licenses: Academic/Nonprofit Terms; Industry Terms: Not Available to Industry
How to cite: pmyc-GFP-TNRC6A-del.GW-II was a gift from Kumiko Ui-Tei (Addgene plasmid # 42031 ; http://n2t.net/addgene:42031 ; RRID:Addgene_42031)
