>Addgene plasmid #42031 | pmyc-GFP-TNRC6A-del.GW-II | addgene partial sequence | sequence record 59622 | EGFP-C
GGACGAGCTGTACAAGTCCGGCGGCAAGCTTATGGATGCTGATTCTGCCTCCAGTTCTGAATCAGAGAGA
AACATCACTATCATGGCTTCAGGGAACACAGGTGGTGAAAAAGATGGCCTTCGGAATAGCACTGGACTTG
GTTCCCAAAACAAGTTTGTAGTTGGTAGCAGCAGCAATAATGTGGGCCATGGAAGTAGTACTGGGCCATG
GGGTTTTTCCCATGGAGCCATAATAAGCACATGTCAGGTCTCTGTGGATGCTCCTGAAAGCAAATCTGAA
AGTAGCAACAATAGAATGAATGCTTGGGGCACTGTAAGTTCTTCATCAAATGGAGGGTTAAATCCAAGCA
CTTTGAATTCAGCTAGCAACCATGGTGCCTGGCCAGTATTAGAGAACAATGGACTTGCCCTAAAAGGGCC
TGTAGGGAGTGGTAGTTCTGGCATTAATATTCAGTGCAGTACTATAGGCCAGATGCCTAACAATCAGAGT
ATTAACTCTAAAGTGAGTGGTGGTTCTACCCATGGTACCTGGGGAAGCCTTCAGGAAACTTGTGAATCTG
AAGTAAGTGGTACACAGAAGGTTTCATTCAGTGGTCAACCTCAAAATATTACCACTGAAATGACTGGACC
AAATAACACTACTAACTTTATGACCTCTAGTTTACCAAACTCCGGTTCAGTGCAGAATAATGAGCTGCCT
AGTAGTAACACAGGGGCCTGGCGTGTGAGCACAATGAATCATCCTCAGATGCAGGCTCCATCAGGTATGA
ATGGCACTTCCCTTTCTCACCTTAGCAATGGAGAGTCAAAAAGTGGAGGCTCTTATGGTACTACATGGGG
TGCCTATGGTTCTAATTACTCTGGAGACAAATGTTCAGGCCCTAATGGCCAAGCTAATGGTGACACTGTG
AATGCAACTCTAATGCAGCCTGGCGTAAATGGTCCTATGG
