>Addgene plasmid #42031 | pmyc-GFP-TNRC6A-del.GW-II | addgene partial sequence | sequence record 59998 | CMV-F 5'-CGCAAATGGGCGGTAGGCGTG-3'
AGCAGAGCTCTCTGGCTAACTAGAGAACCCACTGCTTACTGGCTTATCGAAATTAATACGACTCACTATA
GGGAGACCCAAGCTGGCTAGCCCACCATGGAACAAAAACTCATCTCAGAAGAGGATCTGTCCGGCGGCAT
GGTGAGCAAGGGCGAGGAGCTGTTCACCGGGGTGGTGCCCATCCTGGTCGAGCTGGACGGCGACGTAAAC
GGCCACAAGTTCAGCGTGTCCGGCGAGGGCGAGGGCGATGCCACCTACGGCAAGCTGACCCTGAAGTTCA
TCTGCACCACCGGCAAGCTGCCCGTGCCCTGGCCCACCCTCGTGACCACCCTGACCTACGGCGTGCAGTG
CTTCAGCCGCTACCCCGACCACATGAAGCAGCACGACTTCTTCAAGTCCGCCATGCCCGAAGGCTACGTC
CAGGAGCGCACCATCTTCTTCAAGGACGACGGCAACTACAAGACCCGCGCCGAGGTGAAGTTCGAGGGCG
ACACCCTGGTGAACCGCATCGAGCTGAAGGGCATCGACTTCAAGGAGGACGGCAACATCCTGGGGCACAA
GCTGGAGTACAACTACAACAGCCACAACGTCTATATCATGGCCGACAAGCAGAAGAACGGCATCAAGGTG
AACTTCAAGATCCGCCACAACATCGAGGACGGCAGCGTGCAGCTCGCCGACCACTACCAGCAGAACACCC
CCATCGGCGACGGCCCCGTGCTGCTGCCCGACAACCACTACCTGAGCACCCAGTCCGCCCTGAGCAAAGA
CCCCAACGAGAAGCGCGATCACATGGTCCTGCTGGAGTTCGTGACCGCCGCCGGGATCACTCTCGGCATG
GACGAGCTGTACAAGTCCGGCGGCAAGCTTATGGATGCTGATTCTGCCTCCAGTTCTGAATCAGAGAGAA
ACATCACTATCATGGCTTCAGGGAACACAGGTGGTGAAAAAGATGGCCTTCGA
