>Addgene plasmid #42031 | pmyc-GFP-TNRC6A-del.GW-II | addgene partial sequence | sequence record 60000 | hTNRC6A-F1 5'-atgagcaaagcagtgtgtgg-3'
TGGAGAGCGATGGTAGTACAGAAAGCACTGGACGCCTTGAGGAAAAAGGAACTGGGGAAAGTCAGAGTAG
AGACAGAAGAAAAATTGATCAGCACACATTACTCCAAAGCATTGTAAACAGAACTGACTTAGATCCACGT
GTCCTGTCCAACTCTGGTTGGGGACAGACTCCTATTAAGCAGAATACTGCCTGGGATACAGAAACATCAC
CTAGAGGGGAACGAAAGACTGACAATGGGACAGAGGCCTGGGGAAGCTCTGCAACACAGACTTTTAACTC
AGGGGCATGTATAGATAAGACTAGCCCTAATGGTAATGATACCTCATCTGTATCAGGGTGGGGCGATCCC
AAACCTGCTCTGAGGTGGGGAGATTCCAAAGGCTCAAACTGCCAGGGGGGGTGGGAAGATGATTCTGCTG
CTACAGGAATGGTCAAGAGCAATCAGTGGGGGAATTGCAAAGAGGAGAAGGCTGCATGGAATGACTCGCA
AAAGAATAAACAGGGATGGGGTGATGGACAAAAATCAAGCCAAGGGTGGTCTGTTTCTGCCAGTGATAAC
TGGGGAGAAACTTCAAGGAATAACCATTGGGGTGAGGCCAATAAGAAATCCAGCTCAGGAGGTAGTGACA
GTGACAGGTCCGTTTCCGGTTGGAACGAACTTGGTAAAACTAGTTCTTTCACTTGGGGAAACAACATAAA
TCCAAATAATTCATCAGGATGGGATGAATCTTCTAAACCTACTCCTTCCCAGGGATGGGGAGACCCTCCA
AAGTCTAATCAGTCTCTAGGTTGGGGAGATTCGTCAAAGCCAGTCAGCTCTCCAGACTGGAACAAGCAAC
AAGACATTGTTGGATCTTGGGGAATCCCACCAGCTACAGGCAAACCTCCTGGTACAGTCCCAAATGGCAA
CAGCCGTTCAGAC
