>Addgene plasmid #42031 | pmyc-GFP-TNRC6A-del.GW-II | addgene partial sequence | sequence record 60001 | hTNRC6A-R1 5'-GGAAATCTGAGGCCGAGAAC-3'
TGTAATCACCAATATTTAGGCTATGTTTATCTATCTCCATTCGTTTGTCTTGTAACATTCCTCCAGAAAG
GTCCATCTTATTGCTTTGTACATTTTCCTCTGGTGAGTCTCTCGAAAAACTGATGTTTGAAAACTGTTTA
ACAAATGGATTTATCCACGCTTCTTCTTGTTTGTTTCCACCTTTCATCATTCCCCTTTCCCTTCTCCTTT
TTTTGCCACTCAGACCCTTCGATGACATTTTCTTTGTATATGGTGGCCAATTTAAAGATGAGTTAAGCTC
TTGAGATGAATTACTATTCCACATTCCAATCTCCACATCCTCTTCCTCTTCCCAGCCAGTGGGGCGATTT
CCAGGCAATGGCATATCATCACCACACCAGCCATCTTGCATAGATTTTGGCCCAGATTTGCTTAATGCTT
GTGGACCAACAGAGCTGGAGCCCCACGTGGATGTGCTGGATGCCGCAGCAATGGGTTCCCCCCAGCTGGG
ACCACTGTCTATGGGCTTACCCCATGCTGAAGTACCATTATCCACAGTTGTGGCTGGAGTAGAAGGCTCC
CCCCAGGGCTCACCCCAGCCAGAGCCACTGCTTGCCTCTTTGTTTGAGATGGCACTTGCAGGCGTTAGCA
GCTGATGTACCTGTGCTTGCTGGTCTGAACGGCTGTTGCCATTTGGGACTGTACCAGGAGGTTTGCCTGT
AGCTGGTGGGATTCCCCAAGATCCAACAATGTCTTGTTGCTTGTTCCAGTCTGGAGAGCTGACTGGCTTT
GACGAATCTCCCCAACCTAGAGACTGATTAGACTTTGGAGGGTCTCCCCATCCCTGGGAAGGAGTAGGTT
TAGAAGATTCATCCCATCCTGATGAATTATTTGGATTTATGTTGTTTCC
